Addgene plasmid #58781: pX330S-5
Purpose: Expresses Cas9 nuclease and gRNA
Depositing lab: Takashi Yamamoto. Publication: Multiplex genome engineering in human cells using all-in-one CRISPR/Cas9 vector system. Sakuma T, Nishikawa A, Kume S, Chayama K, Yamamoto T. Sci Rep. 2014 Jun 23;4:5400. doi: 10.1038/srep05400. PubMed 24954249.
Backbone
  Vector backbone: pUC ori vector
  Vector type: Mammalian Expression, CRISPR
Growth in bacteria
  Bacterial resistance: Spectinomycin, 50 μg/mL
  Growth temperature: 37°C
  Growth strain: Stbl3
  Copy number: High Copy
Gene/Insert
  Gene/Insert name: humanized S. pyogenes Cas9 nuclease (alt names: SpCas9; hSpCas9)
  Species: S. pyogenes
  Insert size (bp): 4272
  Promoter: CBh
  Tag / fusion protein: 3xFLAG (N terminal on insert)
  Cloning method: Unknown
  Sequencing primers: 5′ actatcatatgcttaccgtaac
Resource information
  A portion of this plasmid was derived from a plasmid made by: Feng Zhang
Terms and licenses: Academic/Nonprofit Terms; Industry Terms: Not Available to Industry
How to cite: pX330S-5 was a gift from Takashi Yamamoto (Addgene plasmid # 58781 ; http://n2t.net/addgene:58781 ; RRID:Addgene_58781)
