[The description below was written by a language model from this plasmid's Addgene catalogue record and pLannotate feature annotations shown in this document.]
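Description:
pX330S-5 is a mammalian expression CRISPR plasmid on a pUC-type backbone that carries both a Streptococcus pyogenes Cas9 nuclease cassette and a guide RNA cassette. It is a derivative of an earlier Cas9/gRNA plasmid from another laboratory. It replicates in bacteria at high copy from a ColE1/pUC origin and is selected with spectinomycin through an aadA (SmR) aminoglycoside adenylyltransferase gene. The short integron Pc promoter and gentamicin-resistance fragments upstream of aadA appear to be remnants of the resistance cassette's source. An M13/f1 phage origin, small bom and rop fragments, and a single AAV2 ITR are also annotated. With only one ITR detected, the plasmid should not be regarded as an AAV packaging vector.

Human codon-optimised SpCas9 is driven by the CBh promoter, seen in the feature table as a CMV enhancer, chicken β-actin promoter and hybrid CBA/MVM intron. The coding region is annotated as two contiguous Cas9 halves that together form the full-length nuclease. It is followed by a C-terminal nucleoplasmin nuclear localisation signal and a bovine growth hormone polyadenylation signal. The catalogue lists an N-terminal 3xFLAG tag, which would fall in the unannotated stretch between the intron and the Cas9 start but was not called by the annotation.

A separate human U6 RNA polymerase III promoter sits upstream of the SpCas9 gRNA scaffold, with a short gap between them where a target-specific spacer would presumably be placed, although no cloning sites are annotated. A second partial scaffold fragment follows. The associated publication describes an all-in-one vector system for multiplex genome engineering in human cells. The record does not explain the specific role of this numbered, spectinomycin-resistant member of the series.
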