Features (pLannotate 1.2.2; 19 found; start..end, strand, type, name):
      8..293     +  enhancer       CMV enhancer: human cytomegalovirus immediate early enhancer; contains an 18-bp deletion relative to the standard CMV enhancer
    295..572     +  promoter       chicken β-actin promoter: No description available
    573..801     +  intron         hybrid intron: hybrid between chicken β-actin (CBA) and minute virus of mice (MMV) introns (Gray et al., 2011)
    939..2540    +  CDS            Cas9(N): N-terminal portion of Streptococcus pyogenes Cas9 (Zetsche et al., 2015)
   2541..5039    +  CDS            Cas9(C): C-terminal portion of Streptococcus pyogenes Cas9 (Zetsche et al., 2015)
   5040..5087    +  CDS            nucleoplasmin NLS: bipartite nuclear localization signal from nucleoplasmin
   5121..5232    +  polyA_signal   bGH poly(A) signal: bovine growth hormone polyadenylation signal
   5337..5477    +  repeat_region  AAV2 ITR: inverted terminal repeat of adeno-associated virus serotype 2 inverted
   5482..5533    -  misc_feature   bom (fragment): basis of mobility region from pBR322
   5552..5932    +  rep_origin     M13 ori (sequence partly withheld): M13 bacteriophage origin of replication; arrow indicates direction of (+) strand synthesis
   6008..6057    -  misc_feature   bom (fragment): basis of mobility region from pBR322
   6159..6194    -  CDS            rop (fragment): Rop protein, which maintains plasmids at low copy number; rop
   6366..6389    +  promoter       Pc promoter (fragment): intI1 (promoter lies within the coding sequence); class 1 integron promoter
   6565..6621    +  CDS            GmR (fragment): gentamycin acetyltransferase; aacC1; confers resistance to gentamycin
   6628..7419    +  CDS            SmR: aminoglycoside adenylyltransferase (Murphy, 1985); aadA; confers resistance to spectinomycin and streptomycin
   7602..8190    +  rep_origin     ori: high-copy-number ColE1/pMB1/pBR322/pUC origin of replication
   8265..8505    +  promoter       U6 promoter: RNA polymerase III promoter for human U6 snRNA
   8532..8607    +  misc_RNA       gRNA scaffold: guide RNA scaffold for the Streptococcus pyogenes CRISPR/Cas9 system
   8614..8657    +  misc_RNA       gRNA scaffold (fragment): guide RNA scaffold for the Streptococcus pyogenes CRISPR/Cas9 system
>Addgene plasmid #58781 | pX330S-5 | depositor full sequence | sequence record 91077 | pX330S-5 sequence 8698 bps
TGAGACCCGTTACATAACTTACGGTAAATGGCCCGCCTGGCTGACCGCCCAACGACCCCCGCCCATTGAC
GTCAATAGTAACGCCAATAGGGACTTTCCATTGACGTCAATGGGTGGAGTATTTACGGTAAACTGCCCAC
TTGGCAGTACATCAAGTGTATCATATGCCAAGTACGCCCCCTATTGACGTCAATGACGGTAAATGGCCCG
CCTGGCATTGTGCCCAGTACATGACCTTATGGGACTTTCCTACTTGGCAGTACATCTACGTATTAGTCAT
CGCTATTACCATGGTCGAGGTGAGCCCCACGTTCTGCTTCACTCTCCCCATCTCCCCCCCCTCCCCACCC
CCAATTTTGTATTTATTTATTTTTTAATTATTTTGTGCAGCGATGGGGGCGGGGGGGGGGGGGGGGCGCG
CGCCAGGCGGGGCGGGGCGGGGCGAGGGGCGGGGCGGGGCGAGGCGGAGAGGTGCGGCGGCAGCCAATCA
GAGCGGCGCGCTCCGAAAGTTTCCTTTTATGGCGAGGCGGCGGCGGCGGCGGCCCTATAAAAAGCGAAGC
GCGCGGCGGGCGGGAGTCGCTGCGACGCTGCCTTCGCCCCGTGCCCCGCTCCGCCGCCGCCTCGCGCCGC
CCGCCCCGGCTCTGACTGACCGCGTTACTCCCACAGGTGAGCGGGCGGGACGGCCCTTCTCCTCCGGGCT
GTAATTAGCTGAGCAAGAGGTAAGGGTTTAAGGGATGGTTGGTTGGTGGGGTATTAATGTTTAATTACCT
GGAGCACCTGCCTGAAATCACTTTTTTTCAGGTTGGACCGGTGCCACCATGGACTATAAGGACCACGACG
GAGACTACAAGGATCATGATATTGATTACAAAGACGATGACGATAAGATGGCCCCAAAGAAGAAGCGGAA
GGTCGGTATCCACGGAGTCCCAGCAGCCGACAAGAAGTACAGCATCGGCCTGGACATCGGCACCAACTCT
GTGGGCTGGGCCGTGATCACCGACGAGTACAAGGTGCCCAGCAAGAAATTCAAGGTGCTGGGCAACACCG
ACCGGCACAGCATCAAGAAGAACCTGATCGGAGCCCTGCTGTTCGACAGCGGCGAAACAGCCGAGGCCAC
CCGGCTGAAGAGAACCGCCAGAAGAAGATACACCAGACGGAAGAACCGGATCTGCTATCTGCAAGAGATC
TTCAGCAACGAGATGGCCAAGGTGGACGACAGCTTCTTCCACAGACTGGAAGAGTCCTTCCTGGTGGAAG
AGGATAAGAAGCACGAGCGGCACCCCATCTTCGGCAACATCGTGGACGAGGTGGCCTACCACGAGAAGTA
CCCCACCATCTACCACCTGAGAAAGAAACTGGTGGACAGCACCGACAAGGCCGACCTGCGGCTGATCTAT
CTGGCCCTGGCCCACATGATCAAGTTCCGGGGCCACTTCCTGATCGAGGGCGACCTGAACCCCGACAACA
GCGACGTGGACAAGCTGTTCATCCAGCTGGTGCAGACCTACAACCAGCTGTTCGAGGAAAACCCCATCAA
CGCCAGCGGCGTGGACGCCAAGGCCATCCTGTCTGCCAGACTGAGCAAGAGCAGACGGCTGGAAAATCTG
ATCGCCCAGCTGCCCGGCGAGAAGAAGAATGGCCTGTTCGGAAACCTGATTGCCCTGAGCCTGGGCCTGA
CCCCCAACTTCAAGAGCAACTTCGACCTGGCCGAGGATGCCAAACTGCAGCTGAGCAAGGACACCTACGA
CGACGACCTGGACAACCTGCTGGCCCAGATCGGCGACCAGTACGCCGACCTGTTTCTGGCCGCCAAGAAC
CTGTCCGACGCCATCCTGCTGAGCGACATCCTGAGAGTGAACACCGAGATCACCAAGGCCCCCCTGAGCG
CCTCTATGATCAAGAGATACGACGAGCACCACCAGGACCTGACCCTGCTGAAAGCTCTCGTGCGGCAGCA
GCTGCCTGAGAAGTACAAAGAGATTTTCTTCGACCAGAGCAAGAACGGCTACGCCGGCTACATTGACGGC
GGAGCCAGCCAGGAAGAGTTCTACAAGTTCATCAAGCCCATCCTGGAAAAGATGGACGGCACCGAGGAAC
TGCTCGTGAAGCTGAACAGAGAGGACCTGCTGCGGAAGCAGCGGACCTTCGACAACGGCAGCATCCCCCA
CCAGATCCACCTGGGAGAGCTGCACGCCATTCTGCGGCGGCAGGAAGATTTTTACCCATTCCTGAAGGAC
AACCGGGAAAAGATCGAGAAGATCCTGACCTTCCGCATCCCCTACTACGTGGGCCCTCTGGCCAGGGGAA
ACAGCAGATTCGCCTGGATGACCAGAAAGAGCGAGGAAACCATCACCCCCTGGAACTTCGAGGAAGTGGT
GGACAAGGGCGCTTCCGCCCAGAGCTTCATCGAGCGGATGACCAACTTCGATAAGAACCTGCCCAACGAG
AAGGTGCTGCCCAAGCACAGCCTGCTGTACGAGTACTTCACCGTGTATAACGAGCTGACCAAAGTGAAAT
ACGTGACCGAGGGAATGAGAAAGCCCGCCTTCCTGAGCGGCGAGCAGAAAAAGGCCATCGTGGACCTGCT
GTTCAAGACCAACCGGAAAGTGACCGTGAAGCAGCTGAAAGAGGACTACTTCAAGAAAATCGAGTGCTTC
GACTCCGTGGAAATCTCCGGCGTGGAAGATCGGTTCAACGCCTCCCTGGGCACATACCACGATCTGCTGA
AAATTATCAAGGACAAGGACTTCCTGGACAATGAGGAAAACGAGGACATTCTGGAAGATATCGTGCTGAC
CCTGACACTGTTTGAGGACAGAGAGATGATCGAGGAACGGCTGAAAACCTATGCCCACCTGTTCGACGAC
AAAGTGATGAAGCAGCTGAAGCGGCGGAGATACACCGGCTGGGGCAGGCTGAGCCGGAAGCTGATCAACG
GCATCCGGGACAAGCAGTCCGGCAAGACAATCCTGGATTTCCTGAAGTCCGACGGCTTCGCCAACAGAAA
CTTCATGCAGCTGATCCACGACGACAGCCTGACCTTTAAAGAGGACATCCAGAAAGCCCAGGTGTCCGGC
CAGGGCGATAGCCTGCACGAGCACATTGCCAATCTGGCCGGCAGCCCCGCCATTAAGAAGGGCATCCTGC
AGACAGTGAAGGTGGTGGACGAGCTCGTGAAAGTGATGGGCCGGCACAAGCCCGAGAACATCGTGATCGA
AATGGCCAGAGAGAACCAGACCACCCAGAAGGGACAGAAGAACAGCCGCGAGAGAATGAAGCGGATCGAA
GAGGGCATCAAAGAGCTGGGCAGCCAGATCCTGAAAGAACACCCCGTGGAAAACACCCAGCTGCAGAACG
AGAAGCTGTACCTGTACTACCTGCAGAATGGGCGGGATATGTACGTGGACCAGGAACTGGACATCAACCG
GCTGTCCGACTACGATGTGGACCATATCGTGCCTCAGAGCTTTCTGAAGGACGACTCCATCGACAACAAG
GTGCTGACCAGAAGCGACAAGAACCGGGGCAAGAGCGACAACGTGCCCTCCGAAGAGGTCGTGAAGAAGA
TGAAGAACTACTGGCGGCAGCTGCTGAACGCCAAGCTGATTACCCAGAGAAAGTTCGACAATCTGACCAA
GGCCGAGAGAGGCGGCCTGAGCGAACTGGATAAGGCCGGCTTCATCAAGAGACAGCTGGTGGAAACCCGG
CAGATCACAAAGCACGTGGCACAGATCCTGGACTCCCGGATGAACACTAAGTACGACGAGAATGACAAGC
TGATCCGGGAAGTGAAAGTGATCACCCTGAAGTCCAAGCTGGTGTCCGATTTCCGGAAGGATTTCCAGTT
TTACAAAGTGCGCGAGATCAACAACTACCACCACGCCCACGACGCCTACCTGAACGCCGTCGTGGGAACC
GCCCTGATCAAAAAGTACCCTAAGCTGGAAAGCGAGTTCGTGTACGGCGACTACAAGGTGTACGACGTGC
GGAAGATGATCGCCAAGAGCGAGCAGGAAATCGGCAAGGCTACCGCCAAGTACTTCTTCTACAGCAACAT
CATGAACTTTTTCAAGACCGAGATTACCCTGGCCAACGGCGAGATCCGGAAGCGGCCTCTGATCGAGACA
AACGGCGAAACCGGGGAGATCGTGTGGGATAAGGGCCGGGATTTTGCCACCGTGCGGAAAGTGCTGAGCA
TGCCCCAAGTGAATATCGTGAAAAAGACCGAGGTGCAGACAGGCGGCTTCAGCAAAGAGTCTATCCTGCC
CAAGAGGAACAGCGATAAGCTGATCGCCAGAAAGAAGGACTGGGACCCTAAGAAGTACGGCGGCTTCGAC
AGCCCCACCGTGGCCTATTCTGTGCTGGTGGTGGCCAAAGTGGAAAAGGGCAAGTCCAAGAAACTGAAGA
GTGTGAAAGAGCTGCTGGGGATCACCATCATGGAAAGAAGCAGCTTCGAGAAGAATCCCATCGACTTTCT
GGAAGCCAAGGGCTACAAAGAAGTGAAAAAGGACCTGATCATCAAGCTGCCTAAGTACTCCCTGTTCGAG
CTGGAAAACGGCCGGAAGAGAATGCTGGCCTCTGCCGGCGAACTGCAGAAGGGAAACGAACTGGCCCTGC
CCTCCAAATATGTGAACTTCCTGTACCTGGCCAGCCACTATGAGAAGCTGAAGGGCTCCCCCGAGGATAA
TGAGCAGAAACAGCTGTTTGTGGAACAGCACAAGCACTACCTGGACGAGATCATCGAGCAGATCAGCGAG
TTCTCCAAGAGAGTGATCCTGGCCGACGCTAATCTGGACAAAGTGCTGTCCGCCTACAACAAGCACCGGG
ATAAGCCCATCAGAGAGCAGGCCGAGAATATCATCCACCTGTTTACCCTGACCAATCTGGGAGCCCCTGC
CGCCTTCAAGTACTTTGACACCACCATCGACCGGAAGAGGTACACCAGCACCAAAGAGGTGCTGGACGCC
ACCCTGATCCACCAGAGCATCACCGGCCTGTACGAGACACGGATCGACCTGTCTCAGCTGGGAGGCGACA
AAAGGCCGGCGGCCACGAAAAAGGCCGGCCAGGCAAAAAAGAAAAAGTAAGAATTCCTAGAGCTCGCTGA
TCAGCCTCGACTGTGCCTTCTAGTTGCCAGCCATCTGTTGTTTGCCCCTCCCCCGTGCCTTCCTTGACCC
TGGAAGGTGCCACTCCCACTGTCCTTTCCTAATAAAATGAGGAAATTGCATCGCATTGTCTGAGTAGGTG
TCATTCTATTCTGGGGGGTGGGGTGGGGCAGGACAGCAAGGGGGAGGATTGGGAAGAGAATAGCAGGCAT
GCTGGGGAGCGGCCGCAGGAACCCCTAGTGATGGAGTTGGCCACTCCCTCTCTGCGCGCTCGCTCGCTCA
CTGAGGCCGGGCGACCAAAGGTCGCCCGACGCCCGGGCTTTGCCCGGGCGGCCTCAGTGAGCGAGCGAGC
GCGCAGCTGCCTGCAGGGGCGCCTGATGCGGTATTTTCTCCTTACGCATCTGTGCGGTATTTCACACCGC
ATA
[142 nt withheld, positions 5534-5675]
C
[141 nt withheld, positions 5677-5817]
CCTTTGACGTTGGAGTCCACGTTCTTT
[37 nt withheld, positions 5845-5881]
ACCCTATCTCGGGCTATTCTTTTGATTTATAAGGGATTTTGCCGATTTCGGCCTATTGGTTAAAAAATGA
GCTGATTTAACAAAAATTTAACGCGAATTTTAACAAAATATTAACGTTTACAATTTTATGGTGCACTCTC
AGTACAATCTGCTCTGATGCCGCATAGTTAAGCCAGCCCCGACACCCGCCAACACCCGCTGACGCGCCCT
GACGGGCTTGTCTGCTCCCGGCATCCGCTTACAGACAAGCTGTGACCGTCTCCGGGAGCTGCATGTGTCA
GAGGTTTTCACCGTCATCACCGAAACGCGCGAGACGAAAGGGCCTCGTGATACGCCTATTTTTATAGGTT
AATGTCATGATAATAATGGTTTCTTAGACGTCAGGTGGCACTTCCAGCCAGGACAGAAATGCCTCGACTT
CGCTGCTACCCAAGGTTGCCGGGTGACGCACACCGTGGAAACGGATGAAGGCACGAACCCAGTGGACATA
AGCCTGTTCGGTTCGTAAGCTGTAATGCAAGTAGCGTATGCGCTCACGCAACTGGTCCAGAACCTTGACC
GAACGCAGCGGTGGTAACGGCGCAGTGGCGGTTTTCATGGCTTGTTATGACTGTTTTTTTGGGGTACAGT
CTATGCCTCGGGCATCCAAGCAGCAAGCGCGTTACGCCGTGGGTCGATGTTTGATGTTATGGAGCAGCAA
CGATGTTACGCAGCAGGGCAGTCGCCCTAAAACAAAGTTAAACATTATGAGGGAAGCGGTGATCGCCGAA
GTATCGACTCAACTATCAGAGGTAGTTGGCGTCATCGAGCGCCATCTCGAACCGACGTTGCTGGCCGTAC
ATTTGTACGGCTCCGCAGTGGATGGCGGCCTGAAGCCACACAGTGATATTGATTTGCTGGTTACGGTGAC
CGTAAGGCTTGATGAAACAACGCGGCGAGCTTTGATCAACGACCTTTTGGAAACTTCGGCTTCCCCTGGA
GAGAGCGAGATTCTCCGCGCTGTAGAAGTCACCATTGTTGTGCACGACGACATCATTCCGTGGCGTTATC
CAGCTAAGCGCGAACTGCAATTTGGAGAATGGCAGCGCAATGACATTCTTGCAGGTATCTTCGAGCCAGC
CACGATCGACATTGATCTGGCTATCTTGCTGACAAAAGCAAGAGAACATAGCGTTGCCTTGGTAGGTCCA
GCGGCGGAGGAACTCTTTGATCCGGTTCCTGAACAGGATCTATTTGAGGCGCTAAATGAAACCTTAACGC
TATGGAACTCGCCGCCCGACTGGGCTGGCGATGAGCGAAATGTAGTGCTTACGTTGTCCCGCATTTGGTA
CAGCGCAGTAACCGGCAAAATCGCGCCGAAGGATGTCGCTGCCGACTGGGCAATGGAGCGCCTGCCGGCC
CAGTATCAGCCCGTCATACTTGAAGCTAGACAGGCTTATCTTGGACAAGAAGAAGATCGCTTGGCCTCGC
GCGCAGATCAGTTGGAAGAATTTGTCCACTACGTGAAAGGCGAGATCACCAAGGTAGTCGGCAAATAAAA
GCATTGGTAACTGTCAGACCAAGTTTACTCATATATACTTTAGATTGATTTAAAACTTCATTTTTAATTT
AAAAGGATCTAGGTGAAGATCCTTTTTGATAATCTCATGACCAAAATCCCTTAACGTGAGTTTTCGTTCC
ACTGAGCGTCAGACCCCGTAGAAAAGATCAAAGGATCTTCTTGAGATCCTTTTTTTCTGCGCGTAATCTG
CTGCTTGCAAACAAAAAAACCACCGCTACCAGCGGTGGTTTGTTTGCCGGATCAAGAGCTACCAACTCTT
TTTCCGAAGGTAACTGGCTTCAGCAGAGCGCAGATACCAAATACTGTCCTTCTAGTGTAGCCGTAGTTAG
GCCACCACTTCAAGAACTCTGTAGCACCGCCTACATACCTCGCTCTGCTAATCCTGTTACCAGTGGCTGC
TGCCAGTGGCGATAAGTCGTGTCTTACCGGGTTGGACTCAAGACGATAGTTACCGGATAAGGCGCAGCGG
TCGGGCTGAACGGGGGGTTCGTGCACACAGCCCAGCTTGGAGCGAACGACCTACACCGAACTGAGATACC
TACAGCGTGAGCTATGAGAAAGCGCCACGCTTCCCGAAGGGAGAAAGGCGGACAGGTATCCGGTAAGCGG
CAGGGTCGGAACAGGAGAGCGCACGAGGGAGCTTCCAGGGGGAAACGCCTGGTATCTTTATAGTCCTGTC
GGGTTTCGCCACCTCTGACTTGAGCGTCGATTTTTGTGATGCTCGTCAGGGGGGCGGAGCCTATGGAAAA
ACGCCAGCAACGCGGCCTTTTTACGGTTCCTGGCCTTTTGCTGGCCTTTTGCTCAGGTCTCATAGAGGCA
TGTGAGGGCCTATTTCCCATGATTCCTTCATATTTGCATATACGATACAAGGCTGTTAGAGAGATAATTG
GAATTAATTTGACTGTAAACACAAAGATATTAGTACAAAATACGTGACGTAGAAAGTAATAATTTCTTGG
GTAGTTTGCAGTTTTAAAATTATGTTTTAAAATGGACTATCATATGCTTACCGTAACTTGAAAGTATTTC
GATTTCTTGGCTTTATATATCTTGTGGAAAGGACGAAACACCGGGTCTTCGAGAAGACCTGTTTTAGAGC
TAGAAATAGCAAGTTAAAATAAGGCTAGTCCGTTATCAACTTGAAAAAGTGGCACCGAGTCGGTGCTTTT
TTGTTTTAGAGCTAGAAATAGCAAGTTAAAATAAGGCTAGTCCGTTTTTAGCGCGTGCGCCAATTCTGCA
GACAAATGGCTCTAGAG
