>Addgene plasmid #58781 | pX330S-5 | addgene partial sequence | sequence record 92611 | hU6-F 5'-GAGGGCCTATTTCCCATGATT-3'
TAGAAAGTAATAATTTCTTGGGTAGTTTGCAGTTTTAAAATTATGTTTTAAAATGGACTATCATATGCTT
ACCGTAACTTGAAAGTATTTCGATTTCTTGGCTTTATATATCTTGTGGAAAGGACGAAACACCGGGTCTT
CGAGAAGACCTGTTTTAGAGCTAGAAATAGCAAGTTAAAATAAGGCTAGTCCGTTATCAACTTGAAAAAG
TGGCACCGAGTCGGTGCTTTTTTGTTTTAGAGCTAGAAATAGCAAGTTAAAATAAGGCTAGTCCGTTTTT
AGCGCGTGCGCCAATTCTGCAGACAAATGGCTCTAGAGTGAGACCCGTTACATAACTTACGGTAAATGGC
CCGCCTGGCTGACCGCCCAACGACCCCCGCCCATTGAC
