>Addgene plasmid #58781 | pX330S-5 | addgene partial sequence | sequence record 93055 | pCBhProF2 5'-agggtttaagggatggttgg-3'
ACTACAAGGATCATGATATTGATTACAAAGACGATGACGATAAGATGGCCCCAAAGAAGAAGCGGAAGGT
CGGTATCCACGGAGTCCCAGCAGCCGACAAGAAGTACAGCATCGGCCTGGACATCGGCACC
