>Addgene plasmid #58781 | pX330S-5 | addgene partial sequence | sequence record 95589 | pBR322ori-F 5'-GGGAAACGCCTGGTATCTTT-3'
TGAGCGTCGATTTTTGTGATGCTCGTCAGGGGGGCGGAGCCTATGGAAAAACGCCAGCAACGCGGCCTTT
TTACGGTTCCTGGCCTTTTGCTGGCCTTTTGCTCAGGTCTCATAGAGGCATGTGAGGGCCTATTTCCCAT
GATTCCTTCATATTTGCATATACGATACAAGGCTGTTAGAGAGATAATTGGAATTAATTTGACTGTAAAC
ACAAAGATATTAGTACAAAATACGTGACGTAGAAAGTAATAATTTCTTGGGTAGTTTGCAGTTTTAAAAT
TATGTTTTAAAATGGACTATCATATGCTTACCGTAACTTGAAAGTATTTCGATTTCTTGGCTTTATATAT
CTTGTGGAAAGGACGAAACACCGGGTCTTCGAGAAGACCTGTTTTAGAGCTAGAAATAGCAAGTTAAAAT
AAGGCTAGTCCGTTATCAACTTGAAAAAGTGGCACCGAGTCGGTGCTTTTTTGTTTTAGAGCTAGAAATA
GCAAGTTAAAATAAGGCTAGTCCGTTTTTAGCGCGTGCGCCAATTCTGCAGACAAATGGCTCTAGAGTGA
GACCCGTTACATAACTTACGGTAAATGGCCCGCCTGGCTGACCGCCCAACGACCCCCGCCCATTGACGTC
AATAGTAACGCCAATAGGG
